>Addgene plasmid #19639 | pGC320 | depositor full sequence | sequence record 9271 | Author sequence
AAGCTTGCATGCCTGCAGGTCGACTCTAGACCGCGGTTTTGGCGCGGATCCACTAGTTCTAGCTTCAAAA
GCCTCATTACGCCAAGCTATCAACTTTGTATAGAAAAGTTGAACGAGAAACGTAAAATGATATAAATATC
AATATATTAAATTAGATTTTGCATAAAAAACAGACTACATAATACTGTAAAACACAACATATCCAGTCAC
TATGGTCGACCTGCAGACTGGCTGTGTATAAGGGAGCCTGACATTTATATTCCCCAGAACATCAGGTTAA
TGGCGTTTTTGATGTCATTTTCGCGGTGGCTGAGATCAGCCACTTCTTCCCCGATAACGGAGACCGGCAC
ACTGGCCATATCGGTGGTCATCATGCGCCAGCTTTCATCCCCGATATGCACCACCGGGTAAAGTTCACGG
GGGACTTTATCTGACAGCAGACGTGCACTGGCCAGGGGGATCACCATCCGTCGCCCGGGCGTGTCAATAA
TATCACTCTGTACATCCACAAACAGACGATAACGGCTCTCTCTTTTATAGGTGTAAACCTTAAACTGCAT
TTCACCAGCCCCTGTTCTCGTCGGCAAAAGAGCCGTTCATTTCAATAAACCGGGCGACCTCAGCCATCCC
TTCCTGATTTTCCGCTTTCCAGCGTTCGGCACGCAGACGACGGGCTTCATTCTGCATGGTTGTGCTTACC
GAACCGGAGATATTGACATCATATATGCCTTGAGCAACTGATAGCTGTCGCTGTCAACTGTCACTGTAAT
ACGCTGCTTCATAGCATACCTCTTTTTGACATACTTCGGGTATACATATCAGTATATATTCTTATACCGC
AAAAATCAGCGCGCAAATACGCATACTGTTATCTGGCTTTTAGTAAGCCGGATCCTCTAGATTACGCCCC
GCCCTGCCACTCATCGCAGTACTGTTGTAATTCATTAAGCATTCTGCCGACATGGAAGCCATCACAAACG
GCATGATGAACCTGAATCGCCAGCGGCATCAGCACCTTGTCGCCTTGCGTATAATATTTGCCCATGGTGA
AAACGGGGGCGAAGAAGTTGTCCATATTGGCCACGTTTAAATCAAAACTGGTGAAACTCACCCAGGGATT
GGCTGAGACGAAAAACATATTCTCAATAAACCCTTTAGGGAAATAGGCCAGGTTTTCACCGTAACACGCC
ACATCTTGCGAATATATGTGTAGAAACTGCCGGAAATCGTCGTGGTATTCACTCCAGAGCGATGAAAACG
TTTCAGTTTGCTCATGGAAAACGGTGTAACAAGGGTGAACACTATCCCATATCACCAGCTCACCGTCTTT
CATTGCCATACGGAATTCCGGATGAGCATTCATCAGGCGGGCAAGAATGTGAATAAAGGCCGGATAAAAC
TTGTGCTTATTTTTCTTTACGGTCTTTAAAAAGGCCGTAATATCCAGCTGAACGGTCTGGTTATAGGTAC
ATTGAGCAACTGACTGAAATGCCTCAAAATGTTCTTTACGATGCCATTGGGATATATCAACGGTGGTATA
TCCAGTGATTTTTTTCTCCATTTTAGCTTCCTTAGCTCCTGAAAATCTCGACGGATCCTAACTCAAAATC
CACACATTATACGAGCCGGAAGCATAAAGTGTAAAGCCTGGGGGTGCCTAATGCGGCCGCCATAGTGACT
GGATATGTTGTGTTTTACAGTATTATGTAGTCTGTTTTTTATGCAAAATCTAATTTAATATATTGATATT
TATATCATTTTACGTTTCTCGTTCAACTTTATTATACATAGTTGATAATTCACTGGGCTAGCCGCTCTGA
AGTTCCTATACTTTCTAGAGAATAGGAACTTCGGAATAGGAACTTCAAGATCCCCGGGTATGTTTCGAAT
GATACTAACATAACATAGAACATTTTCAGGAGCTCAGAAAAAATGACTGCTCCAAAGAAGAAGCGTAAGG
TACCGGCAGAAAAAATGACTGCTCCAAAGAAGAAGCGTAAGGTACCGGCAGAAAAAATGACTGCTCCAAA
GAAGAAGCGTAAGGTACCGGCAGAAAAAATGACTGCTCCAAAGAAGAAGCGTAAGGTACCGGTAGAAAAA
ATGGTGAGCAAGGGCGAGGAGGATAACATGGCCATCATCAAGGAGTTCATGCGCTTCAAGGTGCACATGG
AGGGCTCCGTGAACGGCCACGAGTTCGAGATCGAGGGCGAGGGCGAGGGCCGCCCCTACGAGGGCACCCA
GACCGCCAAGCTGAAGGTGACCAAGGGTGGCCCCCTGCCCTTCGCCTGGGACATCCTGTCCCCTCAGTTC
ATGTACGGCTCCAAGGCCTACGTGAAGCACCCCGCCGACATCCCCGACTACTTGAAGCTGTCCTTCCCCG
AGGGCTTCAAGTGGGAGCGCGTGATGAACTTCGAGGACGGCGGCGTGGTGACCGTGACCCAGGACTCCTC
CCTGCAGGACGGCGAGTTCATCTACAAGGTGAAGCTGCGCGGCACCAACTTCCCCTCCGACGGCCCCGTA
ATGCAGAAGAAGACCATGGGCTGGGAGGCCTCCTCCGAGCGGATGTACCCCGAGGACGGCGCCCTGAAGG
GCGAGATCAAGCAGAGGCTGAAGCTGAAGGACGGCGGCCACTACGACGCTGAGGTCAAGACCACCTACAA
GGCCAAGAAGCCCGTGCAGCTGCCCGGCGCCTACAACGTCAACATCAAGTTGGACATCACCTCCCACAAC
GAGGACTACACCATCGTGGAACAGTACGAACGCGCCGAGGGCCGCCACTCCACCGGCGGCATGGACGAGC
TGTACAAGTAAGAATTCGCTAGCCGGCCATACAAGTAATCCGGATGATCGACGCCAACGTCGTTGAATTT
TCAAATTTTAAATACTGAATATTTGTTTTTTTTCCTATTATTTATTTATTCTCTTTGTGTTTTTTTTCTT
GCTTTCTAAAAAATTAATTCAATCCAAATCTAAACATGAGCGGTTTTTTTTCTCTTTCCGTCTCCCAATT
CGTATTCCGCTCCTCTCATCTGAACACAATGTGCAAGTTTATTTATCTTCTCGCTTTCATTTCATTAGGA
CGTGGGGGGAATTGGTGGAAGGGGGAAACACACAAAAGGATGATGGAAATGAAATAAGGACACACAATAT
GCAACAACATTCAATTCAGAAATATGGAGGAAGGTTTAAAAGAAAACATAAAAATATATAGAGGAGGAAG
GAAAACTAGTAAAAAATAAGCAAAGAAATTAGGCGAACGATGAGAATTGTCCTCGCTTGGGCCCTTTCGT
CTCGCGCGTTTCGGTGATGACGGTGAAAACCTCTGACACATGCAGCTCCCGGAGACGGTCACAGCTTGTC
TGTAAGCGGATGCCGGGAGCAGACAAGCCCGTCAGGGCGCGTCAGCGGGTGTTGGCGGGTGTCGGGGCTG
GCTTAACTATGCGGCATCAGAGCAGATTGTACTGAGAGTGCACCATATGCGGTGTGAAATACCGCACAGA
TGCGTAAGGAGAAAATACCGCATCAGGCGGCCTTAAGGGCCTCGTGATACGCCTATTTTTATAGGTTAAT
GTCATGATAATAATGGTTTCTTAGACGCTCTGAAGTTCCTATACTTTCTAGAGAATAGGAACTTCGGAAT
AGGAACTTCAAGATCCCCGGGTATGTTTCGAATGATACTAACATAACATAGAACATTTTCAGGAGGATCC
CTCGAGACAAGTTTGTACAAAAAAGCTGAACGAGAAACGTAAAATGATATAAATATCAATATATTAAATT
AGATTTTGCATAAAAAACAGACTACATAATACTGTAAAACACAACATATCCAGTCACTATGAATCAACTA
CTTAGATGGTATTAGTGACCTGTAGTCGACCGACAGCCTTCCAAATGTTCTTCGGGTGATGCTGCCAACT
TAGTCGACCGACAGCCTTCCAAATGTTCTTCTCAAACGGAATCGTCGTATCCAGCCTACTCGCTATTGTC
CTCAATGCCGTATTAAATCATAAAAAGAAATAAGAAAAAGAGGTGCGAGCCTCTTTTTTGTGTGACAAAA
TAAAAACATCTACCTATTCATATACGCTAGTGTCATAGTCCTGAAAATCATCTGCATCAAGAACAATTTC
ACAACTCTTATACTTTTCTCTTACAAGTCGTTCGGCTTCATCTGGATTTTCAGCCTCTATACTTACTAAA
CGTGATAAAGTTTCTGTAATTTCTACTGTATCGACCTGCAGACTGGCTGTGTATAAGGGAGCCTGACATT
TATATTCCCCAGAACATCAGGTTAATGGCGTTTTTGATGTCATTTTCGCGGTGGCTGAGATCAGCCACTT
CTTCCCCGATAACGGAGACCGGCACACTGGCCATATCGGTGGTCATCATGCGCCAGCTTTCATCCCCGAT
ATGCACCACCGGGTAAAGTTCACGGGAGACTTTATCTGACAGCAGACGTGCACTGGCCAGGGGGATCACC
ATCCGTCGCCCGGGCGTGTCAATAATATCACTCTGTACATCCACAAACAGACGATAACGGCTCTCTCTTT
TATAGGTGTAAACCTTAAACTGCATTTCACCAGTCCCTGTTCTCGTCAGCAAAAGAGCCGTTCATTTCAA
TAAACCGGGCGACCTCAGCCATCCCTTCCTGATTTTCCGCTTTCCAGCGTTCGGCACGCAGACGACGGGC
TTCATTCTGCATGGTTGTGCTTACCAGACCGGAGATATTGACATCATATATGCCTTGAGCAACTGATAGC
TGTCGCTGTCAACTGTCACTGTAATACGCTGCTTCATAGCACACCTCTTTTTGACATACTTCGGGTAGTG
CCGATCAACGTCTCATTTTCGCCAAAAGTTGGCCCAGGGCTTCCCGGTATCAACAGGGACACCAGGATTT
ATTTATTCTGCGAAGTGATCTTCCGTCACAGGTATTTATTCGGCGCAAAGTGCGTCGGGTGATGCTGCCA
ACTTAGTCGACTACAGGTCACTAATACCATCTAAGTAGTTGATTCATAGTGACTGGATATGTTGTGTTTT
ACAGTATTATGTAGTCTGTTTTTTATGCAAAATCTAATTTAATATATTGATATTTATATCATTTTACGTT
TCTCGTTCAGCTTTCTTGTACAAAGTGGTCTCGAGAGGCCTGTTAGCCAACTCTAGAGTACTCCTACAGT
ACCCCTATAGTACAGCTACAGTACCTCGCACTATCCCTCCATCAATTAATTTTACAGTAATCCTACAGTA
CCCCATACAGTATCACTACAACACCTCCTACTATCCCTCCACCAACTACTTCCACAGTTGTCCTACAGTA
CCCCTACAGTATCACTGCAGTACCTACTACTATCTCATCACCAACTACTCCTACAGTAATCCTAAAGTAC
CATGCACTATTCCTCCATCAACTAACCTTACAGTAATCCTACAGTACCGCTACAGTACCTCATACTATCC
CTCCACCAATTAATCTTACAGTTGTCCTACAGTACCCCATACAGTATCACTACAGTACCTCCTACTATAT
CACCACCAACTACTTCTACAGTACTCCTACAGTACCTCTATAGTGCAGCTACAGTACCTCATACTATCCC
ACCAACAACTAATATTACAGTAATCCTACAGTACCCCATACAGTACCTCTACACTGCCCCCGCCATGCAA
TATGAACATATCAATAGTAGAAAAAAATCCAATTACAGAGGCCTTGATCAGCGGCCGCGGGAATTCGATT
GGGTCTAGACCACTTTGTACAAGAAAGCTGAACGAGAAACGTAAAATGATATAAATATCAATATATTAAA
TTAGATTTTGCATAAAAAACAGACTACATAATACTGTAAAACACAACATATCCAGTCACTATGAATCAAC
TACTTAGATGGTATTAGTGACCTGTAGTCGACTAAGTTGGCAGCATCACCCGACGCACTTTGCGCCGAAT
AAATACCTGTGACGGAAGATCACTTCGCAGAATAAATAAATCCTGGTGTCCCTGTTGATACCGGGAAGCC
CTGGGCCAACTTTTGGCGAAAATGAGACGTTGATCGGCACATTTCACAACTCTTATACTTTTCTCTTACA
AGTCGTTCGGCTTCATCTGGATTTTCAGCCTCTATACTTACTAAACGTGATAAAGTTTCTGTAATTTCTA
CTGTATCGACCTGCAGACTGGCTGTGTATAAGGGAGCCTGACATTTATATTCCCCAGAACATCAGGTTAA
TGGCGTTTTTGATGTCATTTTCGCGGTGGCTGAGATCAGCCACTTCTTCCCCGATAACGGAGACCGGCAC
ACTGGCCATATCGGTGGTCATCATGCGCCAGCTTTCATCCCCGATATGCACCACCGGGTAAAGTTCACGG
GAGACTTTATCTGACAGCAGACGTGCACTGGCCAGGGGGATCACCATCCGTCGCCCGGGCGTGTCAATAA
TATCACTCTGTACATCCACAAACAGACGATAACGGCTCTCTCTTTTATAGGTGTAAACCTTAAACTGCAT
TTCACCAGTCCCTGTTCTCGTCAGCAAAAGAGCCGTTCATTTCAATAAACCGGGCGACCTCAGCCATCCC
TTCCTGATTTTCCGCTTTCCAGCGTTCGGCACGCAGACGACGGGCTTCATTCTGCATGGTTGTGCTTACC
AGACCGGAGATATTGACATCATATATGCCTTGAGCAACTGATAGCTGTCGCTGTCAACTGTCACTGTAAT
ACGCTGCTTCATAGCACACCTCTTTTTGACATACTTCGGGTATGTTCTTGATGCAGATGATTTTCAGGAC
TATGACACTAGCGTATATGAATAGGTAGATGTTTTTATTTTGTCACACAAAAAAGAGGCTCGCACCTCTT
TTTCTTATTTCTTTTTATGATTTAATACGGCATTGAGGACAATAGCGAGTAGGCTGGATACGACGATTCC
GTTTGAGAAGAACATTTGGAAGGCTGTCGGTCGACTAAGTTGGCAGCATCACCCGAAGAACATTTGGAAG
GCTGTCGGTCGACTACAGGTCACTAATACCATCTAAGTAGTTGATTCATAGTGACTGGATATGTTGTGTT
TTACAGTATTATGTAGTCTGTTTTTTATGCAAAATCTAATTTAATATATTGATATTTATATCATTTTACG
TTTCTCGTTCAGCTTTTTTGTACAAACTTGTCTAGACCCAATCACTAGCCGGCCATACAAGTAATCCGGA
TGATCGACGCCAACGTCGTTGAATTTTCAAATTTTAAATACTGAATATTTGTTTTTTTTCCTATTATTTA
TTTATTCTCTTTGTGTTTTTTTTCTTGCTTTCTAAAAAATTAATTCAATCCAAATCTAAACATGAGCGGT
TTTTTTTCTCTTTCCGTCTCCCAATTCGTATTCCGCTCCTCTCATCTGAACACAATGTGCAAGTTTATTT
ATCTTCTCGCTTTCATTTCATTAGGACGTGGGGGGAATTGGTGGAAGGGGGAAACACACAAAAGGATGAT
GGAAATGAAATAAGGACACACAATATGCAACAACATTCAATTCAGAAATATGGAGGAAGGTTTAAAAGAA
AACATAAAAATATATAGAGGAGGAAGGAAAACTAGTAAAAAATAAGCAAAGAAATTAGGCGAACGATGAG
AATTGTCCTCGCTTGGGCCCTTTCGTCTCGCGCGTTTCGGTGATGACGGTGAAAACCTCTGACACATGCA
GCTCCCGGAGACGGTCACAGCTTGTCTGTAAGCGGATGCCGGGAGCAGACAAGCCCGTCAGGGCGCGTCA
GCGGGTGTTGGCGGGTGTCGGGGCTGGCTTAACTATGCGGCATCAGAGCAGATTGTACTGAGAGTGCACC
ATATGCGGTGTGAAATACCGCACAGATGCGTAAGGAGAAAATACCGCATCAGGCGGCCTTAAGGGCCTCG
TGATACGCCTATTTTTATAGGTTAATGTCATGATAATAATGGTTTCTTAGACGTCAGGTGGCACTTTTCG
GGGAAATGTGCGCGGAACCCCTATTTGTTTATTTTTCTAAATACATTCAAATATGTATCCGCTCATGAGA
CAATAACCCTGATAAATGCTTCAATAATATTGAAAAAGGAAGAGTATGAGTATTCAACATTTCCGTGTCG
CCCTTATTCCCTTTTTTGCGGCATTTTGCCTTCCTGTTTTTGCTCACCCAGAAACGCTGGTGAAAGTAAA
AGATGCTGAAGATCAGTTGGGTGCACGAGTGGGTTACATCGAACTGGATCTCAACAGCGGTAAGATCCTT
GAGAGTTTTCGCCCCGAAGAACGTTTTCCAATGATGAGCACTTTTAAAGTTCTGCTATGTGGCGCGGTAT
TATCCCGTATTGACGCCGGGCAAGAGCAACTCGGTCGCCGCATACACTATTCTCAGAATGACTTGGTTGA
GTACTCACCAGTCACAGAAAAGCATCTTACGGATGGCATGACAGTAAGAGAATTATGCAGTGCTGCCATA
ACCATGAGTGATAACACTGCGGCCAACTTACTTCTGACAACGATCGGAGGACCGAAGGAGCTAACCGCTT
TTTTGCACAACATGGGGGATCATGTAACTCGCCTTGATCGTTGGGAACCGGAGCTGAATGAAGCCATACC
AAACGACGAGCGTGACACCACGATGCCTGTAGCAATGGCAACAACGTTGCGCAAACTATTAACTGGCGAA
CTACTTACTCTAGCTTCCCGGCAACAATTAATAGACTGGATGGAGGCGGATAAAGTTGCAGGACCACTTC
TGCGCTCGGCCCTTCCGGCTGGCTGGTTTATTGCTGATAAATCTGGAGCCGGTGAGCGTGGGTCTCGCGG
TATCATTGCAGCACTGGGGCCAGATGGTAAGCCCTCCCGTATCGTAGTTATCTACACGACGGGGAGTCAG
GCAACTATGGATGAACGAAATAGACAGATCGCTGAGATAGGTGCCTCACTGATTAAGCATTGGTAACTGT
CAGACCAAGTTTACTCATATATACTTTAGATTGATTTAAAACTTCATTTTTAATTTAAAAGGATCTAGGT
GAAGATCCTTTTTGATAATCTCATGACCAAAATCCCTTAACGTGAGTTTTCGTTCCACTGAGCGTCAGAC
CCCGTAGAAAAGATCAAAGGATCTTCTTGAGATCCTTTTTTTCTGCGCGTAATCTGCTGCTTGCAAACAA
AAAAACCACCGCTACCAGCGGTGGTTTGTTTGCCGGATCAAGAGCTACCAACTCTTTTTCCGAAGGTAAC
TGGCTTCAGCAGAGCGCAGATACCAAATACTGTCCTTCTAGTGTAGCCGTAGTTAGGCCACCACTTCAAG
AACTCTGTAGCACCGCCTACATACCTCGCTCTGCTAATCCTGTTACCAGTGGCTGCTGCCAGTGGCGATA
AGTCGTGTCTTACCGGGTTGGACTCAAGACGATAGTTACCGGATAAGGCGCAGCGGTCGGGCTGAACGGG
GGGTTCGTGCACACAGCCCAGCTTGGAGCGAACGACCTACACCGAACTGAGATACCTACAGCGTGAGCAT
TGAGAAAGCGCCACGCTTCCCGAAGGGAGAAAGGCGGACAGGTATCCGGTAAGCGGCAGGGTCGGAACAG
GAGAGCGCACGAGGGAGCTTCCAGGGGGAAACGCCTGGTATCTTTATAGTCCTGTCGGGTTTCGCCACCT
CTGACTTGAGCGTCGATTTTTGTGATGCTCGTCAGGGGGGCGGAGCCTATGGAAAAACGCCAGCAACGCG
GCCTTTTTACGGTTCCTGGCCTTTTGCTGGCCTTTTGCTCACATGTTCTTTCCTGCGTTATCCCCTGATT
CTGTGGATAACCGTATTACCGCCTTTGAGTGAGCTGATACCGCTCGCCGCAGCCGAACGACCGAGCGCAG
CGAGTCAGTGAGCGAGGAAGCGGAAGAGCGCCCAATACGCAAACCGCCTCTCCCCGCGCGTTGGCCGATT
CATTAATGCAGCTGGCACGACAGGTTTCCCGACTGGAAAGCGGGCAGTGAGCGCAACGCAATTAATGTGA
GTTAGCTCACTCATTAGGCACCCCAGGCTTTACACTTTATGCTTCCGGCTCGTATGTTGTGTGGAATTGT
GAGCGGATAACAATTTCACACAGGAAACAGCTATGACCATGATTACGCCAAGCTGTAAGTTTAAACATGA
TCTTACTAACTAACTATTCTCATTTAAATTTTCAGAGCTTAAAAATGGCTGAAATCACTCACAACGATGG
ATACGCTAACAACTTGGAAATGAAAT
Features (pLannotate 1.2.2; 34 found; start..end, strand, type, name):
      1..30      -  misc_feature   MCS (fragment): pUC18/19 multiple cloning site
     46..62      -  misc_feature   MCS (fragment): pBluescript multiple cloning site
     91..111     +  protein_bind   attB4: mutant version of attB; core recombination site for the Gateway® BP reaction BP Clonase™
     95..214     +  protein_bind   attR1: mutant version of attR; recombination site for the Gateway® LR reaction LR Clonase™
    255..560     -  CDS            ccdB: CcdB, a bacterial toxin that poisons DNA gyrase; ccdB; Plasmids containing the ccdB gene cannot be propagated in standard E. coli strains.
    565..723     -  CDS            ccdA (fragment): CCDA_ECO57 - Also known as H, letA. Experimental evidence at protein level: Swiss-Prot protein existence level 1. Antitoxin component of a type II toxin-antitoxin (TA) system which inhibits the post-segregational killing (PSK) of plasmid-free cells, also referred to as a plasmid addiction system. Binds to and blocks the activity of CcdB; will also remove bound CcdB protein from the CcdB-GyrA complex by forming a CcdA-CcdB complex, a process termed rejuvenation. Functions as a transcriptional corepressor for the ccdAB operon, repression also requires CcdB (By similarity). From Escherichia coli
    902..1561    -  CDS            CmR: chloramphenicol acetyltransferase; cat; confers resistance to chloramphenicol
   1562..1591    -  promoter       cat promoter (fragment): promoter of the E. coli cat gene encoding chloramphenicol acetyltransferase
   1615..1645    -  promoter       lac UV5 promoter: E. coli lac promoter with an "up" mutation
   1671..1794    -  protein_bind   attR3: mutant version of attR; recombination site for the Gateway® LR reaction LR Clonase™
   1819..1866    -  protein_bind   FRT: FLP-mediated recombination occurs in the 8-bp core sequence TCTAGAAA (Turan and Bode, 2011). FLP recombinase from the Saccharomyces cerevisiae 2μ plasmid
   2101..2810    +  CDS            mCherry (fragment): monomeric derivative of DsRed fluorescent protein (Shaner et al., 2004) mammalian codon-optimized
   3291..3326    +  CDS            rop (fragment): Rop protein, which maintains plasmids at low copy number; rop
   3428..3527    +  misc_feature   bom (fragment): basis of mobility region from pBR322
   3602..3649    -  protein_bind   FRT: FLP-mediated recombination occurs in the 8-bp core sequence TCTAGAAA (Turan and Bode, 2011). FLP recombinase from the Saccharomyces cerevisiae 2μ plasmid
   3717..3841    +  protein_bind   attR1: mutant version of attR; recombination site for the Gateway® LR reaction LR Clonase™
   4077..4229    -  CDS            dpnD (fragment): DPND_STRPN - Protein predicted: Swiss-Prot protein existence level 4. From Streptococcus pneumoniae serotype 4 (strain ATCC BAA-334 / TIGR4).
   4273..4575    -  CDS            ccdB: CCDB_ECOLI - Also known as G, letB, letD. Experimental evidence at protein level: Swiss-Prot protein existence level 1. Toxic component of a type II toxin-antitoxin (TA) system, functioning in plasmid maintainence. Responsible for the post- segregational killing (PSK) of plasmid-free cells, also referred to as a plasmid addiction system. Half-life of over 2 hours. Cell killing by CcdB is accompanied by filamentation, defects in chromosome and plasmid segregation, defects in cell division, formation of anucleate cells, decreased DNA synthesis and plasmid loss. Interferes with the activity of DN
   4580..4738    -  CDS            ccdA (fragment): CCDA_ECO57 - Also known as H, letA. Experimental evidence at protein level: Swiss-Prot protein existence level 1. Antitoxin component of a type II toxin-antitoxin (TA) system which inhibits the post-segregational killing (PSK) of plasmid-free cells, also referred to as a plasmid addiction system. Binds to and blocks the activity of CcdB; will also remove bound CcdB protein from the CcdB-GyrA complex by forming a CcdA-CcdB complex, a process termed rejuvenation. Functions as a transcriptional corepressor for the ccdAB operon, repression also requires CcdB (By similarity). From Escherichia coli
   5015..5139    -  protein_bind   attR2: mutant version of attR; recombination site for the Gateway® LR reaction LR Clonase™
   5749..5873    +  protein_bind   attR2: mutant version of attR; recombination site for the Gateway® LR reaction LR Clonase™
   6060..6164    -  CDS            dpnD (fragment): DPND_STRPN - Protein predicted: Swiss-Prot protein existence level 4. From Streptococcus pneumoniae serotype 4 (strain ATCC BAA-334 / TIGR4).
   6208..6510    -  CDS            ccdB: CCDB_ECOLI - Also known as G, letB, letD. Experimental evidence at protein level: Swiss-Prot protein existence level 1. Toxic component of a type II toxin-antitoxin (TA) system, functioning in plasmid maintainence. Responsible for the post- segregational killing (PSK) of plasmid-free cells, also referred to as a plasmid addiction system. Half-life of over 2 hours. Cell killing by CcdB is accompanied by filamentation, defects in chromosome and plasmid segregation, defects in cell division, formation of anucleate cells, decreased DNA synthesis and plasmid loss. Interferes with the activity of DN
   6515..6673    -  CDS            ccdA (fragment): CCDA_ECO57 - Also known as H, letA. Experimental evidence at protein level: Swiss-Prot protein existence level 1. Antitoxin component of a type II toxin-antitoxin (TA) system which inhibits the post-segregational killing (PSK) of plasmid-free cells, also referred to as a plasmid addiction system. Binds to and blocks the activity of CcdB; will also remove bound CcdB protein from the CcdB-GyrA complex by forming a CcdA-CcdB complex, a process termed rejuvenation. Functions as a transcriptional corepressor for the ccdAB operon, repression also requires CcdB (By similarity). From Escherichia coli
   7047..7171    -  protein_bind   attR1: mutant version of attR; recombination site for the Gateway® LR reaction LR Clonase™
   7657..7692    +  CDS            rop (fragment): Rop protein, which maintains plasmids at low copy number; rop
   7794..7893    +  misc_feature   bom (fragment): basis of mobility region from pBR322
   7991..8095    +  promoter       AmpR promoter: bla
   8096..8956    +  CDS            AmpR: β-lactamase; bla; confers resistance to ampicillin, carbenicillin, and related antibiotics
   9127..9715    +  rep_origin     ori: high-copy-number ColE1/pMB1/pBR322/pUC origin of replication
   9898..9990    +  CDS            lacI (fragment): lac repressor; lacI; The lac repressor binds to the lac operator to inhibit transcription in E. coli. This inhibition can be relieved by adding lactose or isopropyl-β-D-thiogalactopyranoside (IPTG).
  10003..10024   +  protein_bind   CAP binding site: CAP binding activates transcription in the presence of cAMP. E. coli catabolite activator protein
  10039..10069   +  promoter       lac promoter: promoter for the E. coli lac operon
  10077..10093   +  protein_bind   lac operator: The lac repressor binds to the lac operator to inhibit transcription in E. coli. This inhibition can be relieved by adding lactose or isopropyl-β-D-thiogalactopyranoside (IPTG). lac repressor encoded by lacI
