[The description below was written by a language model from this plasmid's Addgene catalogue record and pLannotate feature annotations shown in this document.]
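Description:
pGC320 is a C. elegans expression plasmid built on the pGC246 backbone. It serves as a Gateway destination vector for a "FLP-Out" system of recombinase-controlled gene expression. It replicates in E. coli from a high-copy ColE1/pUC-type origin and carries both ampicillin (bla) and chloramphenicol (cat) resistance. Because it contains several ccdB toxin cassettes, it must be propagated in a ccdB-tolerant strain such as DB3.1. Successful Gateway recombination replaces these cassettes, which provides counter-selection in standard strains.

The insert name describes a three-part layout. At the upstream end is an R4-R3 Gateway cassette with ccdB and CmR; the annotation detects it as attB4/attR-type and attR3 sites. Given its position, it presumably receives a promoter of choice, and the record lists no worm promoter in the vector itself. Next comes an FRT-flanked cassette encoding mCherry with an N-terminal 4xNLS, followed by the let-858 3′ region. The let-858 sequences and the "iA" elements in the name are not identified in the feature table. Downstream of the second FRT is a "Wormgate" attR1/attR2 cassette with its own let-858 3′ end, which would accept the gene of interest. The two FRT sites are annotated in the same orientation, so FLP recombinase from the yeast 2μ plasmid would excise the mCherry cassette. Before excision, cells should express nuclear red fluorescence and transcription should end before the downstream gene. After excision, the promoter is brought next to the gene of interest. The feature table shows attR1/attR2-ccdB modules twice in opposite arrangements, which the catalogue description does not explain. The depositor notes that sequence mismatches between the depositor and repository sequences do not affect function.
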