Addgene plasmid #19639: pGC320
Depositing lab: Jane Hubbard. Depositing organization: NYU Grossman School of Medicine. Publication: A "FLP-Out" system for controlled gene expression in Caenorhabditis elegans. Voutev R, Hubbard EJ. Genetics. 2008 Sep;180(1):103-19. doi: 10.1534/genetics.108.090274. PubMed 18723890.
Backbone
  Vector backbone: pGC246
  Vector type: Worm Expression ; FLP/FRT, destination vector
Growth in bacteria
  Bacterial resistance: Chloramphenicol and Ampicillin, 25 & 100 μg/mL
  Growth temperature: 37°C
  Growth strain: DB3.1
  Growth instructions: DB3.1 cells
  Copy number: High Copy
Gene/Insert
  Gene/Insert name: Gateway(R4-R3)<iA-4xNLS-mCherry::let-858(3’)<iA-Wormgate::let-858(3’)
  Species: C. elegans (nematode), S. cerevisiae (budding yeast); Discosoma sp.
  Tag / fusion protein: 4xNLS (N terminal on insert)
  Cloning method: Restriction Enzyme
  Sequencing primers: 5′ M13R
Terms and licenses: Academic/Nonprofit Terms; Industry Terms: Not Available to Industry
Depositor comments: Sequence mismatches between Addgene sequence and depositor sequence do not affect function.
How to cite: pGC320 was a gift from Jane Hubbard (Addgene plasmid # 19639 ; http://n2t.net/addgene:19639 ; RRID:Addgene_19639)
