>Addgene plasmid #19639 | pGC320 | addgene partial sequence | sequence record 25464 | 19639 with pGEX-3'
CGCGCGAGACGAAAGGGCCCAAGCGAGGACAATTCTCATCGTTCGCCTAATTTCTTTGCTTATTTTTTAC
TAGTTTTCCTTCCTCCTCTATATATTTTTATGTTTTCTTTTAAACCTTCCTCCATATTTCTGAATTGAAT
GTTGTTGCATATTGTGTGTCCTTATTTCATTTCCATCATCCTTTTGTGTGTTTCCCCCTTCCACCAATTC
CCCCCACGTCCTAATGAAATGAAAGCGAGAAGATAAATAAACTTGCACATTGTGTTCAGATGAGAGGAGC
GGAATACGAATTGGGAGACGGAAAGAGAAAAAAAAATGTTTAGATTTGGATTGAATTAATTTTTTAGAAA
GCAAGAAAAAAAACACAAAGAGAATAAATAAATAATAGGAAAAAAAACAAATATTCAGTATTTAAAATTT
GAAAATTCAACGACGTTGGCGTCGATCATCCGGATTACTTGTATGGCCGGCTAGCGAATTCTTACTTGTA
CGGCTGGTCCATGCCGCCGGTGGAGTGGCGGCCCTCGGCGCGTTCGTACTGTTCCACGAT
